Addgene plasmid #176859: PZac2.1 gfaABC1D-eGFP-SAPAP3
Purpose: Expresses SAPAP3 protein fused with eGFP at the N-terminus in astrocytes
Depositing lab: Baljit Khakh. Depositing organization: University of California, Los Angeles (UCLA). Publication: Astrocyte-neuron subproteomes and obsessive-compulsive disorder mechanisms. Soto JS, Jami-Alahmadi Y, Chacon J, Moye SL, Diaz-Castro B, Wohlschlegel JA, Khakh BS. Nature. 2023 Apr;616(7958):764-773. doi: 10.1038/s41586-023-05927-7. Epub 2023 Apr 12. PubMed 37046092.
Backbone
  Vector backbone: PZac2.1
  Backbone manufacturer: Khakh lab
  Backbone size w/o insert (bp): 5082
  Total vector size (bp): 8746
  Vector type: Bacterial Expression, AAV
Growth in bacteria
  Bacterial resistance: Ampicillin, 100 μg/mL
  Growth temperature: 37°C
  Growth strain: NEB Stable
  Copy number: Unknown
Gene/Insert
  Gene/Insert name: eGFP-SAPAP3
  Species: M. musculus (mouse)
  Insert size (bp): 3666
  GenBank ID: NM_198618.5
  Promoter: gfaABC1D
  Tag / fusion protein: GFP (N terminal on insert)
  Cloning method: Ligation Independent Cloning
  Sequencing primers: 5′ taatacgactcactatagg; 3′ gtggtttgtccaaactcatc
Terms and licenses: Academic/Nonprofit Terms; Industry Terms: Not Available to Industry
How to cite: PZac2.1 gfaABC1D-eGFP-SAPAP3 was a gift from Baljit Khakh (Addgene plasmid # 176859 ; http://n2t.net/addgene:176859 ; RRID:Addgene_176859)
