[The description below was written by a language model from this plasmid's Addgene catalogue record and pLannotate feature annotations shown in this document.]
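Description:
PZac2.1 gfaABC1D-eGFP-SAPAP3 is an AAV transfer (cis) plasmid of about 8.7 kb built on the PZac2.1 backbone and designed to express a fluorescently tagged synaptic scaffold protein selectively in astrocytes. It is propagated in E. coli through a high-copy ColE1/pUC-type origin with ampicillin selection (AmpR under its own bla promoter). It also carries an f1 phage origin and remnants of the lac region (lacI and lacZα fragments, CAP site, lac promoter and operator) left over from the cloning-vector ancestry. A recombination-deficient growth strain is recorded, consistent with the need to keep the repeat-rich inverted terminal repeats intact.

The expression cassette lies between two AAV2 ITRs, which are the only cis elements required for replication and packaging of the genome into AAV particles. The catalogue lists the promoter as gfaABC1D, a compact GFAP-derived promoter used for astrocyte-restricted expression. The automated annotation does not label it, but an unannotated stretch between the left ITR and the chimeric β-globin/immunoglobulin intron is where it would be expected. The intron is followed by a short T7 promoter, which also serves as a sequencing primer site, and then EGFP joined by a short linker to the mouse Dlgap3 coding sequence, which encodes SAPAP3. This places GFP at the N terminus of the fusion. A WPRE and an SV40 polyadenylation signal follow to enhance transcript stability and 3′ end processing. The poly(A) signal is annotated on the reverse strand, next to a small large T antigen fragment.

The construct is used to make AAV for astrocyte-targeted expression of GFP-SAPAP3. The associated work examined astrocyte and neuron subproteomes and mechanisms related to obsessive-compulsive disorder.
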