Features (pLannotate 1.2.2; 18 found; start..end, strand, type, name):
      2..94      +  CDS            lacI (fragment): lac repressor; lacI; The lac repressor binds to the lac operator to inhibit transcription in E. coli. This inhibition can be relieved by adding lactose or isopropyl-β-D-thiogalactopyranoside (IPTG).
    107..128     +  protein_bind   CAP binding site: CAP binding activates transcription in the presence of cAMP. E. coli catabolite activator protein
    143..173     +  promoter       lac promoter: promoter for the E. coli lac operon
    181..197     +  protein_bind   lac operator: The lac repressor binds to the lac operator to inhibit transcription in E. coli. This inhibition can be relieved by adding lactose or isopropyl-β-D-thiogalactopyranoside (IPTG). lac repressor encoded by lacI
    258..388     -  repeat_region  AAV2 ITR (fragment): inverted terminal repeat of adeno-associated virus serotype 2 inverted
   1239..1371    +  intron         chimeric intron: chimera between introns from human β-globin and immunoglobulin heavy chain genes
   1416..1434    +  promoter       T7 promoter: promoter for bacteriophage T7 RNA polymerase
   1435..2151    +  CDS            EGFP: EGFP is a basic (constitutively fluorescent) green fluorescent protein published in 1996, derived from Aequorea victoria. It is reported to be a rapidly-maturing weak dimer with moderate acid sensitivity.
   2167..5097    +  CDS            Dlgap3: DLGP3_MOUSE - Also known as Dap3. Experimental evidence at protein level: Swiss-Prot protein existence level 1. May play a role in the molecular organization of synapses and neuronal cell signaling. Could be an adapter protein linking ion channel to the subsynaptic cytoskeleton. May induce enrichment of PSD- 95/SAP90 at the plasma membrane. From Mus musculus (Mouse).
   5121..5709    +  misc_feature   WPRE: woodchuck hepatitis virus posttranscriptional regulatory element
   5773..5894    -  polyA_signal   SV40 poly(A) signal: SV40 polyadenylation signal
   5917..5985    -  CDS            large T antigen (fragment): large T antigen from SV40 (simian virus 40)
   6056..6186    +  repeat_region  AAV2 ITR (fragment): inverted terminal repeat of adeno-associated virus serotype 2 inverted
   6200..6357    +  CDS            lacZα (fragment): LacZα fragment of β-galactosidase; lacZ fragment
   6362..6790    +  rep_origin     f1 ori (sequence partly withheld): f1 bacteriophage origin of replication; arrow indicates direction of (+) strand synthesis
   6843..6947    +  promoter       AmpR promoter: bla
   6948..7808    +  CDS            AmpR: β-lactamase; bla; confers resistance to ampicillin, carbenicillin, and related antibiotics
   7979..8567    +  rep_origin     ori: high-copy-number ColE1/pMB1/pBR322/pUC origin of replication
>Addgene plasmid #176859 | PZac2.1 gfaABC1D-eGFP-SAPAP3 | addgene full sequence | sequence record 348847 | Addgene NGS Result
AGCGCCCAATACGCAAACCGCCTCTCCCCGCGCGTTGGCCGATTCATTAATGCAGCTGGCACGACAGGTT
TCCCGACTGGAAAGCGGGCAGTGAGCGCAACGCAATTAATGTGAGTTAGCTCACTCATTAGGCACCCCAG
GCTTTACACTTTATGCTTCCGGCTCGTATGTTGTGTGGAATTGTGAGCGGATAACAATTTCACACAGGAA
ACAGCTATGACCATGATTACGCCAGATTTAATTAAGGCCTTAATTAGGCTGCGCGCTCGCTCGCTCACTG
AGGCCGCCCGGGCAAAGCCCGGGCGTCGGGCGACCTTTGGTCGCCCGGCCTCAGTGAGCGAGCGAGCGCG
CAGAGAGGGAGTGGCCAACTCCATCACTAGGGGTTCCTTGTAGTTAATGATTAACCCGCCATGCTACTTA
TCTACGTAGCCATGCTCTAGGAAGATCTAACATATCCTGGTGTGGAGTAGGGGACGCTGCTCTGACAGAG
GCTCGGGGGCCTGAGCTGGCTCTGTGAGCTGGGGAGGAGGCAGACAGCCAGGCCTTGTCTGCAAGCAGAC
CTGGCAGCATTGGGCTGGCCGCCCCCCAGGGCCTCCTCTTCATGCCCAGTGAATGACTCACCTTGGCACA
GACACAATGTTCGGGGTGGGCACAGTGCCTGCTTCCCGCCGCACCCCAGCCCCCCTCAAATGCCTTCCGA
GAAGCCCATTGAGCAGGGGGCTTGCATTGCACCCCAGCCTGACAGCCTGGCATCTTGGGATAAAAGCAGC
ACAGCCCCCTAGGGGCTGCCCTTGCTGTGTGGCGCCACCGGCGGTGGAGAACAAGGCTCTATTCAGCCTG
TGCCCAGGAAAGGGGATCAGGGGATGCCCAGGCATGGACAGTGGGTGGCAGGGGGGGAGAGGAGGGCTGT
CTGCTTCCCAGAAGTCCAAGGACACAAATGGGTGAGGGGAGAGCTCTCCCCATAGCTGGGCTGCGGCCCA
ACCCCACCCCCTCAGGCTATGCCAGGGGGTGTTGCCAGGGGCACCCGGGCATCGCCAGTCTAGCCCACTC
CTTCATAAAGCCCTCGCATCCCAGGAGCGAGCAGAGCCAGAGCAGGTTGGAGAGGAGACGCATCACCTCC
GCTGCTCGCAAGCTTTATTGCGGTAGTTTATCACAGTTAAATTGCTAACGCAGTCAGTGCTTCTGACACA
ACAGTCTCGAACTTAAGCTGCAGAAGTTGGTCGTGAGGCACTGGGCAGGTAAGTATCAAGGTTACAAGAC
AGGTTTAAGGAGACCAATAGAAACTGGGCTTGTCGAGACAGAGAAGACTCTTGCGTTTCTGATAGGCACC
TATTGGTCTTACTGACATCCACTTTGCCTTTCTCTCCACAGGTGTCCACTCCCAGTTCAATTACAGCTCT
TAAGGCTAGAGTACTTAATACGACTCACTATAGGATGGTGAGCAAGGGCGAGGAGCTGTTCACCGGGGTG
GTGCCCATCCTGGTCGAGCTGGACGGCGACGTAAACGGCCACAAGTTCAGCGTGTCCGGCGAGGGCGAGG
GCGATGCCACCTACGGCAAGCTGACCCTGAAGTTCATCTGCACCACCGGCAAGCTGCCCGTGCCCTGGCC
CACCCTCGTGACCACCCTGACCTACGGCGTGCAGTGCTTCAGCCGCTACCCCGACCACATGAAGCAGCAC
GACTTCTTCAAGTCCGCCATGCCCGAAGGCTACGTCCAGGAGCGCACCATCTTCTTCAAGGACGACGGCA
ACTACAAGACCCGCGCCGAGGTGAAGTTCGAGGGCGACACCCTGGTGAACCGCATCGAGCTGAAGGGCAT
CGACTTCAAGGAGGACGGCAACATCCTGGGGCACAAGCTGGAGTACAACTACAACAGCCACAACGTCTAT
ATCATGGCCGACAAGCAGAAGAACGGCATCAAGGTGAACTTCAAGATCCGCCACAACATCGAGGACGGCA
GCGTGCAGCTCGCCGACCACTACCAGCAGAACACCCCCATCGGCGACGGCCCCGTGCTGCTGCCCGACAA
CCACTACCTGAGCACCCAGTCCGCCCTGAGCAAAGACCCCAACGAGAAGCGCGATCACATGGTCCTGCTG
GAGTTCGTGACCGCCGCCGGGATCACTCTCGGCATGGACGAGCTGTACAAGCCTCGAGCTCGGATCATGA
GGGGTTACCATGGCGACCGAGGCAGCCATCCCCGCCCAGCCCGCTTTGCTGACCAACAGCATATGGACGT
GGGCCCAGCTGCCAGGGCCCCGTACCTGCTGGGCTCCAGGGAGGCCTTCTCCACCGAGCCCCGCTTCTGT
GCTCCGAGAGCTGGCCTGGGACACCTTTCTCCAGAAGGACCCCTGAGCCTGAGTGAGGGTCCATCATCAG
TAGGCCCTGAGGGAGGCCCAGGGGGGGTGGGGGCTGGGGGAGGCAGCAGTACCTTCCCCAGGATGTACCC
CGGCCAGGGCCCCTTCGACACCTGTGAAGACTGTGTGGGCCACCCACAGGGCAAGGGTGCCACCCGACTG
CCTCCCACACTCCTGGACCAGTTTGAAAAGCAATTGCCAGTCCAACAAGATGGCTTCCACACACTCCCAT
ACCAGCGAGGTCCAGCAGGGCCTGGTCCTGGACCTGGATCTGGCGCTGCCCCCGAGGCTCGCAGCGAGAG
TCCTAGCCGCATCCGGCACCTGGTTCACTCAGTGCAGAAGCTCTTTGCCAAGTCCCACTCTCTGGAGGCA
CCCGGGAAGCGAGACTATAACGGGCCCAAGGCCGACGGAAGAGGTAGCTCTGGGGGAGACAGCTACTCTG
GTCCAGGCTCTGGAGGCACCCCCACCTCCCACCACCACCATCACCACCACCATCACCACCACCACCAGTC
CCGGCATGGCAAACGGAGCAAGAGCAAGGACCGCAAGGGGGATGGGCGACACCAGACCAAGGCCACAGGC
TGGTGGAGCTCTGATGACAATTTGGACAGTGACAGTGGCTTTCTGGGTGGGAGACCTCCTGGAGAGCCTG
GTGGCCCCTTCTGCCTGGATGCTCCAGATGGGTCCTACAGGGACTTGAGCTTCAAGGGGCGTTCGGGCGG
GTCGGAAGGCCGCTGCCTTGCCTGCACTGGCATGTCCATGTCCCTGGATGGACAGTCAGTCAAGCGAAGT
GCCTGGCATACCATGATGGTCAGCCAGGGCCGGGATGGATACCCAGGGGCCGGGCCAGGCAAGGGGCTCC
TGGGTCCAGAGACCAAGGCCAAAGCCAGGACTTATCACTATTTGCAGGTGCCGCAAGATGACTGGGGGGG
TTACCCCACGGGTGGCAAGGATGGGGAGATCCCCTGCCGCAGGATGCGGAGCGGCAGCTACATCAAAGCC
ATGGGGGATGAGGAGAGTGGAGACTCAGATGGTAGCCCCAAGACGTCTCCAAAAGCACTTGCCCGACGCT
TTGCCTCCCGCCGTTCCTCCAGCGTGGACACAGCCAGGATCAACTGCTGTGTCCCACCCCGGATCCATCC
CCGGAGTTCCATCCCTGGCTACAGCCGTTCCCTCACAACTGGACAGCTAAGCGAAGAGTTTAACCAGCAG
CTGGAGGCCGTGTGCGGGTCCGTGTTTGGGGAGCTTGAGTCCCAGGCCGTGGACGCCCTGGACCTGCCCG
GCTGTTTCCGCATGCGGAGCCACAGCTACCTCCGGGCCATCCAGGCCGGCTGCTCTCAAGACGACGACTG
CCTACCCCTCCTTGCTGCCCCTGCCTCCGTCTCAGGGAGGCCCGGCTCCTCCTTCAACTTCAGAAAGGCC
CCGCCCCCCATCCCGCCGGGAAGCCAGGCCCCACCCCGCATCTCCATCACCGCCCAGAGCAGCACCGACT
CTGCCCACGAGAGCTTCACCGCAGCAGAGGGCCCGGCCCGGCGCTGCAGCTCCGCGGACGGGCTGGACGG
CCCCACCATGGGCGCACGCACCCTCGAGTTGGCACCGGTGCCACCCCGAGCCAGTCCCAAGCCCCCCACA
CTCATCATCAAGACCATCCCTGGCCGGGAGGAGCTGCGGAGCTTGGCACGACAGCGGAAGTGGCGGCCGT
CCATTGGGGTGCAGGTGGAGACAATCTCAGACTCGGACACCGAGAACAGGAGTCGAAGAGAATTCCACTC
CATTGGCGTTCAGGTGGAAGAGGACAAGAGGCGGGCGAGGTTCAAGCGCTCCAACAGCGTGACAGCCGGT
GTGCAGGCAGACCTGGAGCTGGAGGGCCTGGCCGGCCTGGCCACTGTGGCCACAGAAGACAAGGCCCTGC
AGTTCGGACGCTCCTTCCAGAGGCACGCCTCTGAGCCCCAGCCCGGCCCTCGGGCCCCCACCTACTCAGT
CTTCCGCACGGTCCACACACAGGGCCAGTGGGCCTACCGCGAGGGCTACCCACTGCCGTATGAGCCGCCG
GCCACCGATGGGTCGCCTGGCCCTACCCCTGTCCCAGCCCCCGGTCCCGGGTCCGGCCGCCGTGATTCCT
GGATGGAGCGGGGTTCACGTAGCCTCCCCGACTCAGGCCGCACGTCCCCCTGCCCACGGGATGGCGAGTG
GTTCATCAAGATGCTGCGGGCAGAGGTGGAGAAACTGGAACACTGGTGCCAGCAGATGGAGCGTGAGGCG
GAGGACTATGAGCTGCCCGAGGAGATCTTAGAGAAGATTCGCAGTGCCGTGGGCAGTACGCAACTTCTCC
TGTCTCAGAAGGTCCAGCAGTTCTTCAGGCTGTGTCAGCAAAGCTTGGACCCCACTGCGTTCCCTGTGCC
CACCTTCCAGGACCTGGCCGGTTTCTGGGACCTCCTGCAGCTCTCCATTGAGGATGTGACCCTCAAGTTC
CTGGAACTACAACAACTCAAGGCCAACAGCTGGAAACTCCTGGAGCCGAAGGAGGAGAAGAAGGTCCCTC
CGCCGATACCAAAGAAGCCCTCGCGGGGGCGGGGCGTGCCGGTGAAGGAGCGCTCCCTGGACTCGGTGGA
CCGGCAGCGGCAGGAAGCGCGCAAGCGGCTCCTGGCGGCCAAGCGCGCCGCCTCGTTCCGCCACAGTTCG
GCTACCGAGAGCGCGGACAGCATCGAGATCTACATCCCCGAGGCCCAGACCAGGCTGTAGGATCCAATTC
GCTTATCGATAATCAACCTCTGGATTACAAAATTTGTGAAAGATTGACTGGTATTCTTAACTATGTTGCT
CCTTTTACGCTATGTGGATACGCTGCTTTAATGCCTTTGTATCATGCTATTGCTTCCCGTATGGCTTTCA
TTTTCTCCTCCTTGTATAAATCCTGGTTGCTGTCTCTTTATGAGGAGTTGTGGCCCGTTGTCAGGCAACG
TGGCGTGGTGTGCACTGTGTTTGCTGACGCAACCCCCACTGGTTGGGGCATTGCCACCACCTGTCAGCTC
CTTTCCGGGACTTTCGCTTTCCCCCTCCCTATTGCCACGGCGGAACTCATCGCCGCCTGCCTTGCCCGCT
GCTGGACAGGGGCTCGGCTGTTGGGCACTGACAATTCCGTGGTGTTGTCGGGGAAATCATCGTCCTTTCC
TTGGCTGCTCGCCTATGTTGCCACCTGGATTCTGCGCGGGACGTCCTTCTGCTACGTCCCTTCGGCCCTC
AATCCAGCGGACCTTCCTTCCCGCGGCCTGCTGCCGGCTCTGCGGCCTCTTCCGCGTCTTCGCCTTCGCC
CTCAGACGAGTCGGATCTCCCTTTGGGCCGCCTCCCCGCATCGATACCGGAATTCTGCAGATATCTAGAG
TCGACCCGGGCGGCCGCTTCGAGCAGACATGATAAGATACATTGATGAGTTTGGACAAACCACAACTAGA
ATGCAGTGAAAAAAATGCTTTATTTGTGAAATTTGTGATGCTATTGCTTTATTTGTAACCATTATAAGCT
GCAATAAACAAGTTAACAACAACAATTGCATTCATTTTATGTTTCAGGTTCAGGGGGAGATGTGGGAGGT
TTTTTAAAGCAAGTAAAACCTCTACAAATGTGGTAAAATCGATAAGGATCTTCCTAGAGCATGGCTACGT
AGATAAGTAGCATGGCGGGTTAATCATTAACTACAAGGAACCCCTAGTGATGGAGTTGGCCACTCCCTCT
CTGCGCGCTCGCTCGCTCACTGAGGCCGGGCGACCAAAGGTCGCCCGACGCCCGGGCTTTGCCCGGGCGG
CCTCAGTGAGCGAGCGAGCGCGCAGCCTTAATTAACCTAATTCACTGGCCGTCGTTTTACAACGTCGTGA
CTGGGAAAACCCTGGCGTTACCCAACTTAATCGCCTTGCAGCACATCCCCCTTTCGCCAGCTGGCGTAAT
AGCGAAGAGGCCCGCACCGATCGCCCTTCCCAACAGTTGCGCAGCCTGAATGGCGAATGGG
[124 nt withheld, positions 6362-6485]
C
[91 nt withheld, positions 6487-6577]
A
[49 nt withheld, positions 6579-6627]
CCTTTGACGTTGGAGTCCACGTTCTTT
[37 nt withheld, positions 6655-6691]
ACCCTATCTCGGTCTATTCTTTTGATTTATAAGGGATTTTGCCGATTTCGGCCTATTGGTTAAAAAATGA
GCTGATTTAACAAAAATTTAACGCGAATTTTAACAAAATATTAACGCTTACAATTTAGGTGGCACTTTTC
GGGGAAATGTGCGCGGAACCCCTATTTGTTTATTTTTCTAAATACATTCAAATATGTATCCGCTCATGAG
ACAATAACCCTGATAAATGCTTCAATAATATTGAAAAAGGAAGAGTATGAGTATTCAACATTTCCGTGTC
GCCCTTATTCCCTTTTTTGCGGCATTTTGCCTTCCTGTTTTTGCTCACCCAGAAACGCTGGTGAAAGTAA
AAGATGCTGAAGATCAGTTGGGTGCACGAGTGGGTTACATCGAACTGGATCTCAACAGCGGTAAGATCCT
TGAGAGTTTTCGCCCCGAAGAACGTTTTCCAATGATGAGCACTTTTAAAGTTCTGCTATGTGGCGCGGTA
TTATCCCGTATTGACGCCGGGCAAGAGCAACTCGGTCGCCGCATACACTATTCTCAGAATGACTTGGTTG
AGTACTCACCAGTCACAGAAAAGCATCTTACGGATGGCATGACAGTAAGAGAATTATGCAGTGCTGCCAT
AACCATGAGTGATAACACTGCGGCCAACTTACTTCTGACAACGATCGGAGGACCGAAGGAGCTAACCGCT
TTTTTGCACAACATGGGGGATCATGTAACTCGCCTTGATCGTTGGGAACCGGAGCTGAATGAAGCCATAC
CAAACGACGAGCGTGACACCACGATGCCTGTAGCAATGGCAACAACGTTGCGCAAACTATTAACTGGCGA
ACTACTTACTCTAGCTTCCCGGCAACAATTAATAGACTGGATGGAGGCGGATAAAGTTGCAGGACCACTT
CTGCGCTCGGCCCTTCCGGCTGGCTGGTTTATTGCTGATAAATCTGGAGCCGGTGAGCGTGGGTCTCGCG
GTATCATTGCAGCACTGGGGCCAGATGGTAAGCCCTCCCGTATCGTAGTTATCTACACGACGGGGAGTCA
GGCAACTATGGATGAACGAAATAGACAGATCGCTGAGATAGGTGCCTCACTGATTAAGCATTGGTAACTG
TCAGACCAAGTTTACTCATATATACTTTAGATTGATTTAAAACTTCATTTTTAATTTAAAAGGATCTAGG
TGAAGATCCTTTTTGATAATCTCATGACCAAAATCCCTTAACGTGAGTTTTCGTTCCACTGAGCGTCAGA
CCCCGTAGAAAAGATCAAAGGATCTTCTTGAGATCCTTTTTTTCTGCGCGTAATCTGCTGCTTGCAAACA
AAAAAACCACCGCTACCAGCGGTGGTTTGTTTGCCGGATCAAGAGCTACCAACTCTTTTTCCGAAGGTAA
CTGGCTTCAGCAGAGCGCAGATACCAAATACTGTTCTTCTAGTGTAGCCGTAGTTAGGCCACCACTTCAA
GAACTCTGTAGCACCGCCTACATACCTCGCTCTGCTAATCCTGTTACCAGTGGCTGCTGCCAGTGGCGAT
AAGTCGTGTCTTACCGGGTTGGACTCAAGACGATAGTTACCGGATAAGGCGCAGCGGTCGGGCTGAACGG
GGGGTTCGTGCACACAGCCCAGCTTGGAGCGAACGACCTACACCGAACTGAGATACCTACAGCGTGAGCT
ATGAGAAAGCGCCACGCTTCCCGAAGGGAGAAAGGCGGACAGGTATCCGGTAAGCGGCAGGGTCGGAACA
GGAGAGCGCACGAGGGAGCTTCCAGGGGGAAACGCCTGGTATCTTTATAGTCCTGTCGGGTTTCGCCACC
TCTGACTTGAGCGTCGATTTTTGTGATGCTCGTCAGGGGGGCGGAGCCTATGGAAAAACGCCAGCAACGC
GGCCTTTTTACGGTTCCTGGCCTTTTGCTGGCCTTTTGCTCACATGTTCTTTCCTGCGTTATCCCCTGAT
TCTGTGGATAACCGTATTACCGCCTTTGAGTGAGCTGATACCGCTCGCCGCAGCCGAACGACCGAGCGCA
GCGAGTCAGTGAGCGAGGAAGCGGAAG
